Addgene plasmid #242024: PS Intein Bid
Purpose: Blue-light-induced protein cleavage: apoptosis via Bid activation.
Depositing lab: Vladislav Verkhusha. Depositing organization: Albert Einstein College of Medicine. Publication: Photoswitchable intein for light control of covalent protein binding and cleavage. Baloban M, Manoilov KY, Karasev MM, Verkhusha VV, Shcherbakova DM. Nat Commun. 2025 Sep 11;16(1):8263. doi: 10.1038/s41467-025-63595-9. PubMed 40935816.
Backbone
  Vector backbone: mEGFP-N1
  Backbone size w/o insert (bp): 3930
  Vector type: Mammalian Expression
Growth in bacteria
  Bacterial resistance: Kanamycin, 50 μg/mL
  Growth temperature: 37°C
  Growth strain: DH5alpha
  Copy number: High Copy
Gene/Insert
  Gene/Insert name: PS Intein Bid (alt name: NBid-Linker-SGY-IntN-Linker-CBid-Linker-IntC1-Linker1-VVD-Linker2-VVD-Linker3-IntC-SSS)
  Species: Synthetic
  Insert size (bp): 2152
  Promoter: CMV
  Cloning method: Restriction Enzyme; 5′ cloning site NheI (not destroyed); 3′ cloning site NotI (not destroyed)
  Sequencing primers: 5′ CMV Forward; 3′ SV40pA-R
Terms and licenses: Academic/Nonprofit Terms; Industry Terms: Not Available to Industry
How to cite: PS Intein Bid was a gift from Vladislav Verkhusha (Addgene plasmid # 242024 ; http://n2t.net/addgene:242024 ; RRID:Addgene_242024)
