[The description below was written by a language model from this plasmid's Addgene catalogue record and pLannotate feature annotations shown in this document.]
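Description:
PS Intein Bid is a mammalian expression plasmid built on the mEGFP-N1 backbone, carrying a synthetic fusion gene of about 2.15 kb cloned between NheI and NotI sites downstream of the human CMV immediate-early enhancer/promoter and terminated by an SV40 polyadenylation signal. It is propagated in E. coli as a high-copy plasmid from a ColE1/pUC-type origin and selected with kanamycin. The same Tn5 NeoR/KanR gene sits behind tandem bacterial (bla) and SV40 early promoters and is followed by an HSV TK poly(A) signal, so it can also confer G418 resistance in mammalian cells. An f1 origin is present as well. Short annotated fragments (ble, bGH poly(A), SV40 large T antigen) appear to be partial matches in backbone sequence rather than functional units.

According to the insert's descriptive name, the open reading frame encodes the N-terminal part of Bid, a linker, an N-terminal intein fragment, the C-terminal part of Bid, and then a C-terminal intein segment interrupted by two linked copies of the Neurospora crassa blue-light photoreceptor Vivid (VVD). The automated feature table recognises a human BID match spanning the first part of the reading frame and only one VVD-derived module, labelled as the related pMag variant. The intein pieces and the second VVD copy are not annotated. The stated design goal is blue-light-induced protein cleavage: illumination changes the state of the VVD domains, which presumably makes the split intein competent, and the Bid polypeptide is then cut. Because proteolytic processing of Bid generates the pro-apoptotic fragment that drives cytochrome c release, the construct serves as an optogenetic tool for triggering apoptosis in transfected mammalian cells with light.
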