Features (pLannotate 1.2.2; 15 found; start..end, strand, type, name):
      1..304     +  enhancer       CMV enhancer: human cytomegalovirus immediate early enhancer
    305..508     +  promoter       CMV promoter: human cytomegalovirus (CMV) immediate early promoter
    540..1457    +  CDS            BID: BID_HUMAN - Experimental evidence at protein level: Swiss-Prot protein existence level 1. The major proteolytic product p15 BID allows the release of cytochrome c (By similarity). Isoform 1, isoform 2 and isoform 4 induce ICE-like proteases and apoptosis. Isoform 3 does not induce apoptosis. Counters the protective effect of Bcl-2. From Homo sapiens (Human).
   2130..2579    +  CDS            pMag: "positive Magnet" variant of an N-terminally truncated Vivid (VVD) blue light photoreceptor from Neurospora crassa (Kawano et al., 2015) rapidly heterodimerizes with nMagHigh1 upon blue light irradiation to form a complex with slow switch-off kinetics
   2686..2769    +  CDS            large T antigen (fragment): large T antigen from SV40 (simian virus 40)
   2792..2913    +  polyA_signal   SV40 poly(A) signal: SV40 polyadenylation signal
   2947..3375    -  rep_origin     f1 ori (sequence partly withheld): f1 bacteriophage origin of replication; arrow indicates direction of (+) strand synthesis
   3402..3506    +  promoter       AmpR promoter: bla
   3508..3865    +  promoter       SV40 promoter: SV40 enhancer and early promoter
   3900..4694    +  CDS            NeoR/KanR: aminoglycoside phosphotransferase from Tn5; aph(3')-II (or nptII); confers resistance to neomycin, kanamycin, and G418 (Geneticin®)
   4715..4867    +  CDS            ble (fragment): BLE_KLEPN - Experimental evidence at protein level: Swiss-Prot protein existence level 1. Binding protein with a strong affinity to the bleomycin family of antibiotics. Binds to CL990; an antimitotic-antibiotic compound. From Klebsiella pneumoniae.
   4926..4973    +  polyA_signal   HSV TK poly(A) signal: herpes simplex virus thymidine kinase polyadenylation signal (Cole and Stacy, 1985)
   5064..5080    -  polyA_signal   bGH poly(A) signal (fragment): bovine growth hormone polyadenylation signal
   5302..5890    +  rep_origin     ori: high-copy-number ColE1/pMB1/pBR322/pUC origin of replication
   6005..6064    +  enhancer       CMV enhancer (fragment): human cytomegalovirus immediate early enhancer
>Addgene plasmid #242024 | PS Intein Bid | addgene full sequence | sequence record 483126 | Addgene NGS Result
CGTTACATAACTTACGGTAAATGGCCCGCCTGGCTGACCGCCCAACGACCCCCGCCCATTGACGTCAATA
ATGACGTATGTTCCCATAGTAACGCCAATAGGGACTTTCCATTGACGTCAATGGGTGGAGTATTTACGGT
AAACTGCCCACTTGGCAGTACATCAAGTGTATCATATGCCAAGTACGCCCCCTATTGACGTCAATGACGG
TAAATGGCCCGCCTGGCATTATGCCCAGTACATGACCTTATGGGACTTTCCTACTTGGCAGTACATCTAC
GTATTAGTCATCGCTATTACCATGGTGATGCGGTTTTGGCAGTACATCAATGGGCGTGGATAGCGGTTTG
ACTCACGGGGATTTCCAAGTCTCCACCCCATTGACGTCAATGGGAGTTTGTTTTGGCACCAAAATCAACG
GGACTTTCCAAAATGTCGTAACAACTCCGCCCCATTGACGCAAATGGGCGGTAGGCGTGTACGGTGGGAG
GTCTATATAAGCAGAGCTGGTTTAGTGAACCGTCAGATCCGCTAGCACCATGGATTGTGAGGTCAATAAC
GGTTCATCTCTCCGAGACGAATGCATAACGAACTTGCTCGTTTTCGGCTTTCTGCAATCCTGCAGCGATA
ATTCTTTCAGAAGAGAACTTGACGCTCTTGGACATGAACTCCCAGTACTCGCTCCACAGTGGGAAGGCTA
CGATGAGGGAGGTGGTGGATCAGGAGGAGGTGGTTCCGGATATTGTCTGGATCTGAAAACCCAGGTTCAG
ACACCGCAGGGTATGAAAGAAATTTCAAATATTCAGGTGGGTGATCTGGTTCTGAGCAATACTGGTTATA
ATGAAGTGCTGAATGTGTTTCCGAAAAGCAAAAAAAAAAGCTATAAAATCACCCTGGAAGATGGCAAAGA
AATCATTTGTAGCGAAGAACACCTGTTTCCGACCCAGACTGGTGAAATGAATATTAGCGGTGGTCTGAAA
GAAGGTATGTGCCTGTATGTTAAAGGCGGTGGAGGAGGTTCTGGAGGCGGGGGTTCTACCGGTCTTCAAA
CCGATGGAAACCGATCATCTCATTCAAGGTTGGGGCGAATTGAAGCAGATAGTGAGAGTCAGGAGGACAT
AATACGCAATATAGCTCGACACCTTGCACAGGTCGGTGATAGCATGGACCGCTCTATCCCCCCAGGTTTG
GTTAACGGATTGGCCCTGCAACTGCGAAACACTTCAAGGAGTGAAGAAGATAGAAATCGAGACCTGGCGA
CCGCGCTTGAACAGCTTCTTCAAGCCTATCCCAGAGATATGGAGAAGGAAAAAACAATGCTCGTGCTCGC
ACTGCTGCTGGCAAAGAAAGTAGCCTCTAACACACCATCCCTCTTGAGAGACGTCTTCCATACCACGGTA
AATTTCATAAACCAGAACCTTAGGACGTATGTGCGGAGTCTTGCTCGCAATGGTATGACTGAGTTTCTTC
AACCCGTGCCCCTCAATGCGTGGTTGCTCAGGTTGAACAAGGGTGGAGGAGGTAGTGGCGGGGGCGGGTC
TACCGGTGAAATGATGCTGAAAAAAATCCTGAAAATCGAGGAACTGGATGAACGCGGTACCGGCAGCGGA
GGTCATACCTTGTATGCGCCGGGGGGTTATGACATCATGGGTTACCTCATACAGATCATGAATAGGCCGA
ACCCACAAGTGGAACTCGGACCCGTCGATACCTCCTGCGCTCTCATTCTGTGTGACCTTAAGCAGAAGGA
TACCCCTATCGTGTACGCCTCCGAGGCATTTCTGTACATGACAGGGTACTCGAACGCCGAAGTGCTGGGA
CGGAACTGCCGCTTCCTGCAAAGCCCGGATGGAATGGTGAAGCCTAAGTCAACCCGCAAATACGTGGACT
CCAACACTATCAACACCATGCGCAAGGCCATTGACCGCAATGCTGAGGTGCAAGTGGAAGTGGTGAACTT
CAAGAAGAATGGACAGCGCTTCGTCAACTTCCTGACTATGATCCCCGTGCGCGACGAGACCGGCGAATAT
CGGTACAGCATGGGGTTTCAGTGTGAGACAGAGGGCGGCTCAGGAGGCAGCGGCGGTTCTGGAGGTTCCG
GTGGCGGCTCAGGAGGTAGCGGAGGGTCTCACACTCTTTACGCCCCTGGAGGATACGACATTATGGGATA
TTTGATTCAGATTATGAACCGCCCAAACCCTCAGGTCGAACTGGGGCCTGTGGACACGTCATGTGCCCTG
ATCCTGTGCGATCTGAAGCAAAAGGACACTCCGATTGTCTACGCCTCGGAAGCCTTCTTGTATATGACCG
GATACAGCAATGCAGAGGTGCTCGGTAGGAACTGCAGATTCCTGCAGTCCCCCGACGGGATGGTGAAACC
AAAGTCCACTCGCAAATATGTGGACTCGAACACGATCAATACAATGCGGAAGGCCATCGACCGGAACGCC
GAGGTCCAGGTGGAGGTGGTCAACTTTAAGAAGAACGGCCAGCGGTTCGTGAACTTTCTCACCATGATTC
CGGTCCGGGATGAAACCGGAGAGTACAGATACTCCATGGGATTCCAGTGCGAAACCGAAGGGTCAGGATC
CGAACTGATTGATATTGAAGTTAGCGGTAACCACCTGTTCTATGCCAATGATATTCTGACCCATAATAGC
TCGAGCTAAAGCGGCCGCGACTCTAGATCATAATCAGCCATACCACATTTGTAGAGGTTTTACTTGCTTT
AAAAAACCTCCCACACCTCCCCCTGAACCTGAAACATAAAATGAATGCAATTGTTGTTGTTAACTTGTTT
ATTGCAGCTTATAATGGTTACAAATAAAGCAATAGCATCACAAATTTCACAAATAAAGCATTTTTTTCAC
TGCATTCTAGTTGTGGTTTGTCCAAACTCATCAATGTATCTTAAGGCGTAAATTGTAAGCGTTAATATTT
TGTTAAAATTCGCGTTAAATTTTTGTTAAATCAGCTCATTTTTTAACCAATAGGCCGAAATCGGCAAAAT
CCCTTATAAATCAAAAGAATAGACCGAGATAGGGT
[37 nt withheld, positions 3046-3082]
AAAGAACGTGGACTCCAACGTCAAAGG
[49 nt withheld, positions 3110-3158]
T
[91 nt withheld, positions 3160-3250]
G
[124 nt withheld, positions 3252-3375]
CAGGTGGCACTTTTCGGGGAAATGTGCGCGGAACCCCTATTTGTTTATTTTTCTAAATACATTCAAATAT
GTATCCGCTCATGAGACAATAACCCTGATAAATGCTTCAATAATATTGAAAAAGGAAGAGTCCTGAGGCG
GAAAGAACCAGCTGTGGAATGTGTGTCAGTTAGGGTGTGGAAAGTCCCCAGGCTCCCCAGCAGGCAGAAG
TATGCAAAGCATGCATCTCAATTAGTCAGCAACCAGGTGTGGAAAGTCCCCAGGCTCCCCAGCAGGCAGA
AGTATGCAAAGCATGCATCTCAATTAGTCAGCAACCATAGTCCCGCCCCTAACTCCGCCCATCCCGCCCC
TAACTCCGCCCAGTTCCGCCCATTCTCCGCCCCATGGCTGACTAATTTTTTTTATTTATGCAGAGGCCGA
GGCCGCCTCGGCCTCTGAGCTATTCCAGAAGTAGTGAGGAGGCTTTTTTGGAGGCCTAGGCTTTTGCAAA
GATCGATCAAGAGACAGGATGAGGATCGTTTCGCATGATTGAACAAGATGGATTGCACGCAGGTTCTCCG
GCCGCTTGGGTGGAGAGGCTATTCGGCTATGACTGGGCACAACAGACAATCGGCTGCTCTGATGCCGCCG
TGTTCCGGCTGTCAGCGCAGGGGCGCCCGGTTCTTTTTGTCAAGACCGACCTGTCCGGTGCCCTGAATGA
ACTGCAAGACGAGGCAGCGCGGCTATCGTGGCTGGCCACGACGGGCGTTCCTTGCGCAGCTGTGCTCGAC
GTTGTCACTGAAGCGGGAAGGGACTGGCTGCTATTGGGCGAAGTGCCGGGGCAGGATCTCCTGTCATCTC
ACCTTGCTCCTGCCGAGAAAGTATCCATCATGGCTGATGCAATGCGGCGGCTGCATACGCTTGATCCGGC
TACCTGCCCATTCGACCACCAAGCGAAACATCGCATCGAGCGAGCACGTACTCGGATGGAAGCCGGTCTT
GTCGATCAGGATGATCTGGACGAAGAGCATCAGGGGCTCGCGCCAGCCGAACTGTTCGCCAGGCTCAAGG
CGAGCATGCCCGACGGCGAGGATCTCGTCGTGACCCATGGCGATGCCTGCTTGCCGAATATCATGGTGGA
AAATGGCCGCTTTTCTGGATTCATCGACTGTGGCCGGCTGGGTGTGGCGGACCGCTATCAGGACATAGCG
TTGGCTACCCGTGATATTGCTGAAGAGCTTGGCGGCGAATGGGCTGACCGCTTCCTCGTGCTTTACGGTA
TCGCCGCTCCCGATTCGCAGCGCATCGCCTTCTATCGCCTTCTTGACGAGTTCTTCTGAGCGGGACTCTG
GGGTTCGAAATGACCGACCAAGCGACGCCCAACCTGCCATCACGAGATTTCGATTCCACCGCCGCCTTCT
ATGAAAGGTTGGGCTTCGGAATCGTTTTCCGGGACGCCGGCTGGATGATCCTCCAGCGCGGGGATCTCAT
GCTGGAGTTCTTCGCCCACCCTAGGGGGAGGCTAACTGAAACACGGAAGGAGACAATACCGGAAGGAACC
CGCGCTATGACGGCAATAAAAAGACAGAATAAAACGCACGGTGTTGGGTCGTTTGTTCATAAACGCGGGG
TTCGGTCCCAGGGCTGGCACTCTGTCGATACCCCACCGAGACCCCATTGGGGCCAATACGCCCGCGTTTC
TTCCTTTTCCCCACCCCACCCCCCAAGTTCGGGTGAAGGCCCAGGGCTCGCAGCCAACGTCGGGGCGGCA
GGCCCTGCCATAGCCTCAGGTTACTCATATATACTTTAGATTGATTTAAAACTTCATTTTTAATTTAAAA
GGATCTAGGTGAAGATCCTTTTTGATAATCTCATGACCAAAATCCCTTAACGTGAGTTTTCGTTCCACTG
AGCGTCAGACCCCGTAGAAAAGATCAAAGGATCTTCTTGAGATCCTTTTTTTCTGCGCGTAATCTGCTGC
TTGCAAACAAAAAAACCACCGCTACCAGCGGTGGTTTGTTTGCCGGATCAAGAGCTACCAACTCTTTTTC
CGAAGGTAACTGGCTTCAGCAGAGCGCAGATACCAAATACTGTTCTTCTAGTGTAGCCGTAGTTAGGCCA
CCACTTCAAGAACTCTGTAGCACCGCCTACATACCTCGCTCTGCTAATCCTGTTACCAGTGGCTGCTGCC
AGTGGCGATAAGTCGTGTCTTACCGGGTTGGACTCAAGACGATAGTTACCGGATAAGGCGCAGCGGTCGG
GCTGAACGGGGGGTTCGTGCACACAGCCCAGCTTGGAGCGAACGACCTACACCGAACTGAGATACCTACA
GCGTGAGCTATGAGAAAGCGCCACGCTTCCCGAAGGGAGAAAGGCGGACAGGTATCCGGTAAGCGGCAGG
GTCGGAACAGGAGAGCGCACGAGGGAGCTTCCAGGGGGAAACGCCTGGTATCTTTATAGTCCTGTCGGGT
TTCGCCACCTCTGACTTGAGCGTCGATTTTTGTGATGCTCGTCAGGGGGGCGGAGCCTATGGAAAAACGC
CAGCAACGCGGCCTTTTTACGGTTCCTGGCCTTTTGCTGGCCTTTTGCTCACATGTTCTTTCCTGCGTTA
TCCCCTGATTCTGTGGATAACCGTATTACCGCCATGCATTAGTTATTAATAGTAATCAATTACGGGGTCA
TTAGTTCATAGCCCATATATGGAGTTCCG
